Addgene plasmid #135417: pEM03
Purpose: Expression of Hygromycin resistance from Spizellomyces Hsp70 promoter
Depositing lab: Nicolas Buchler. Depositing organization: Duke University. Publication: Genetic transformation of Spizellomyces punctatus, a resource for studying chytrid biology and evolutionary cell biology. Medina EM, Robinson KA, Bellingham-Johnstun K, Ianiri G, Laplante C, Fritz-Laylin LK, Buchler NE. Elife. 2020 May 11;9. pii: 52741. doi: 10.7554/eLife.52741. PubMed 32392127.
Backbone
  Vector backbone: pEM01
  Backbone manufacturer: Edgar Medina
  Backbone size w/o insert (bp): 5885
  Total vector size (bp): 6961
  Modifications to backbone: replaced CMVpr by digestion with SacI-HF & PacI and SLIC cloning Hsp70pr
  Vector type: Bacterial Expression, Yeast Expression
  Selectable markers: Hygromycin
Growth in bacteria
  Bacterial resistance: Ampicillin, 100 μg/mL
  Growth temperature: 37°C
  Growth strain: DH5alpha
  Copy number: High Copy
Gene/Insert
  Gene/Insert name: SpunHsp70pr (alt name: Spizellomyces Hsp70pr)
  Species: Spizellomyces punctatus
  Insert size (bp): 1070
  Promoter: Hsp70pr
  Cloning method: Ligation Independent Cloning
  Sequencing primers: 5′ CACTTTATGCTTCCGGCTCCTATGTT; 3′ CTGCCGGTAGAGGTGTGGTCAATA
Terms and licenses: Academic/Nonprofit Terms; Industry Terms: Not Available to Industry
How to cite: pEM03 was a gift from Nicolas Buchler (Addgene plasmid # 135417 ; http://n2t.net/addgene:135417 ; RRID:Addgene_135417)
