[The description below was written by a language model from this plasmid's Addgene catalogue record and pLannotate feature annotations shown in this document.]
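Description:
pEM03 is a high-copy E. coli shuttle plasmid, catalogued as a bacterial and yeast expression vector, built to express a hygromycin resistance gene from the Hsp70 promoter of the chytrid fungus Spizellomyces punctatus. It derives from the backbone pEM01, in which the original CMV promoter was excised with SacI and PacI and replaced by ligation-independent (SLIC) cloning with a roughly 1.07 kb SpunHsp70pr fragment. Propagation in bacteria relies on a ColE1/pUC-type origin and an ampicillin resistance gene (bla) with its own promoter. An f1 origin, lac promoter/operator, lacZα remnant and flanking T3 and T7 promoters indicate a pBluescript/pRS-style cloning scaffold. A complete S. cerevisiae URA3 gene with its promoter provides an auxotrophic, 5-FOA-counterselectable marker for yeast, but no yeast replication origin or centromere is annotated, so the table does not show how the plasmid would be maintained there.

The payload sits between the T3 and T7 promoters. The automated annotation does not label the Hsp70 promoter itself, but the largely unannotated stretch upstream of the HygR coding sequence is consistent with its position. A short match to mouse Arl6ip4 in that interval is probably a spurious hit. The hygromycin phosphotransferase gene (aph(4)-Ia) is followed by the S. cerevisiae ADH1 terminator. Fragments of an Ashbya TEF promoter and a CYC1 terminator lie downstream and appear to be leftovers from the parental vector. The construct belongs to a toolkit developed for genetic transformation of S. punctatus, where it serves to test or provide native-promoter-driven hygromycin selection. The sequenced record is 6,950 nt, slightly shorter than the 6,961 bp listed in the catalogue.
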