Features (pLannotate 1.2.2; 21 found; start..end, strand, type, name):
    246..461     -  promoter       URA3 promoter: S. cerevisiae URA3
    469..518     -  misc_feature   bom (fragment): basis of mobility region from pBR322
    620..655     -  CDS            rop (fragment): Rop protein, which maintains plasmids at low copy number; rop
    750..854     +  promoter       AmpR promoter: bla
    855..1715    +  CDS            AmpR: β-lactamase; bla; confers resistance to ampicillin, carbenicillin, and related antibiotics
   1886..2474    +  rep_origin     ori: high-copy-number ColE1/pMB1/pBR322/pUC origin of replication
   2657..2749    +  CDS            lacI (fragment): lac repressor; lacI; The lac repressor binds to the lac operator to inhibit transcription in E. coli. This inhibition can be relieved by adding lactose or isopropyl-β-D-thiogalactopyranoside (IPTG).
   2762..2783    +  protein_bind   CAP binding site: CAP binding activates transcription in the presence of cAMP. E. coli catabolite activator protein
   2798..2828    +  promoter       lac promoter: promoter for the E. coli lac operon
   2836..2852    +  protein_bind   lac operator: The lac repressor binds to the lac operator to inhibit transcription in E. coli. This inhibition can be relieved by adding lactose or isopropyl-β-D-thiogalactopyranoside (IPTG). lac repressor encoded by lacI
   2897..2915    +  promoter       T3 promoter: promoter for bacteriophage T3 RNA polymerase
   2996..3088    +  CDS            Arl6ip4 (fragment): AR6P4_MOUSE - Experimental evidence at protein level: Swiss-Prot protein existence level 1. Involved in modulating alternative pre-mRNA splicing with either 5' distal site activation or preferential use of 3' proximal site. From Mus musculus (Mouse).
   4024..5045    +  CDS            HygR (fragment): aminoglycoside phosphotransferase from E. coli; aph(4)-Ia; confers resistance to hygromycin
   5068..5255    +  terminator     ADH1 terminator: S. cerevisiae ADH1; transcription terminator for the S. cerevisiae alcohol dehydrogenase 1 (ADH1) gene
   5325..5532    +  promoter       TEF promoter (fragment): Ashbya gossypii TEF promoter
   5523..5602    +  terminator     CYC1 terminator (fragment): S. cerevisiae CYC1; transcription terminator for CYC1
   5621..5639    -  promoter       T7 promoter: promoter for bacteriophage T7 RNA polymerase
   5647..5802    +  CDS            lacZα (fragment): LacZα fragment of β-galactosidase; lacZ fragment
   5806..6234    +  rep_origin     f1 ori (sequence partly withheld): f1 bacteriophage origin of replication; arrow indicates direction of (+) strand synthesis
   6262..6313    -  misc_feature   bom (fragment): basis of mobility region from pBR322
   6392..245     -  CDS            URA3 (across the origin): orotidine-5'-phosphate decarboxylase, required for uracil biosynthesis; S. cerevisiae URA3; yeast auxotrophic marker, counterselectable with 5-fluoroorotic acid (5-FOA)
>Addgene plasmid #135417 | pEM03 | addgene full sequence | sequence record 273666 | Addgene NGS Result
GCGGATAATGCCTTTAGCGGCTTAACTGTGCCCTCCATGGAAAAATCAGTCAAGATATCCACATGTGTTT
TTAGTAAACAAATTTTGGGACCTAATGCTTCAACTAACTCCAGTAATTCCTTGGTGGTACGAACATCCAA
TGAAGCACACAAGTTTGTTTGCTTTTCGTGCATGATATTAAATAGCTTGGCAGCAACAGGACTAGGATGA
GTAGCAGCACGTTCCTTATATGTAGCTTTCGACATGATTTATCTTCGTTTCCTGCAGGTTTTTGTTCTGT
GCAGTTGGGTTAAGAATACTGGGCAATTTCATGTTTCTTCAACACTACATATGCGTATATATACCAATCT
AAGTCTGTGCTCCTTCCTTCGTTCTTCCTTCTGTTCGGAGATTACCGAATCAAAAAAATTTCAAGGAAAC
CGAAATCAAAAAAAAGAATAAAAAAAAAATGATGAATTGAAAAGGTGGTATGGTGCACTCTCAGTACAAT
CTGCTCTGATGCCGCATAGTTAAGCCAGCCCCGACACCCGCCAACACCCGCTGACGCGCCCTGACGGGCT
TGTCTGCTCCCGGCATCCGCTTACAGACAAGCTGTGACCGTCTCCGGGAGCTGCATGTGTCAGAGGTTTT
CACCGTCATCACCGAAACGCGCGAGACGAAAGGGCCTCGTGATACGCCTATTTTTATAGGTTAATGTCAT
GATAATAATGGTTTCTTAGACGTCAGGTGGCACTTTTCGGGGAAATGTGCGCGGAACCCCTATTTGTTTA
TTTTTCTAAATACATTCAAATATGTATCCGCTCATGAGACAATAACCCTGATAAATGCTTCAATAATATT
GAAAAAGGAAGAGTATGAGTATTCAACATTTCCGTGTCGCCCTTATTCCCTTTTTTGCGGCATTTTGCCT
TCCTGTTTTTGCTCACCCAGAAACGCTGGTGAAAGTAAAAGATGCTGAAGATCAGTTGGGTGCACGAGTG
GGTTACATCGAACTGGATCTCAACAGCGGTAAGATCCTTGAGAGTTTTCGCCCCGAAGAACGTTTTCCAA
TGATGAGCACTTTTAAAGTTCTGCTATGTGGCGCGGTATTATCCCGTATTGACGCCGGGCAAGAGCAACT
CGGTCGCCGCATACACTATTCTCAGAATGACTTGGTTGAGTACTCACCAGTCACAGAAAAGCATCTTACG
GATGGCATGACAGTAAGAGAATTATGCAGTGCTGCCATAACCATGAGTGATAACACTGCGGCCAACTTAC
TTCTGACAACGATCGGAGGACCGAAGGAGCTAACCGCTTTTTTGCACAACATGGGGGATCATGTAACTCG
CCTTGATCGTTGGGAACCGGAGCTGAATGAAGCCATACCAAACGACGAGCGTGACACCACGATGCCTGTA
GCAATGGCAACAACGTTGCGCAAACTATTAACTGGCGAACTACTTACTCTAGCTTCCCGGCAACAATTAA
TAGACTGGATGGAGGCGGATAAAGTTGCAGGACCACTTCTGCGCTCGGCCCTTCCGGCTGGCTGGTTTAT
TGCTGATAAATCTGGAGCCGGTGAGCGTGGGTCTCGCGGTATCATTGCAGCACTGGGGCCAGATGGTAAG
CCCTCCCGTATCGTAGTTATCTACACGACGGGGAGTCAGGCAACTATGGATGAACGAAATAGACAGATCG
CTGAGATAGGTGCCTCACTGATTAAGCATTGGTAACTGTCAGACCAAGTTTACTCATATATACTTTAGAT
TGATTTAAAACTTCATTTTTAATTTAAAAGGATCTAGGTGAAGATCCTTTTTGATAATCTCATGACCAAA
ATCCCTTAACGTGAGTTTTCGTTCCACTGAGCGTCAGACCCCGTAGAAAAGATCAAAGGATCTTCTTGAG
ATCCTTTTTTTCTGCGCGTAATCTGCTGCTTGCAAACAAAAAAACCACCGCTACCAGCGGTGGTTTGTTT
GCCGGATCAAGAGCTACCAACTCTTTTTCCGAAGGTAACTGGCTTCAGCAGAGCGCAGATACCAAATACT
GTTCTTCTAGTGTAGCCGTAGTTAGGCCACCACTTCAAGAACTCTGTAGCACCGCCTACATACCTCGCTC
TGCTAATCCTGTTACCAGTGGCTGCTGCCAGTGGCGATAAGTCGTGTCTTACCGGGTTGGACTCAAGACG
ATAGTTACCGGATAAGGCGCAGCGGTCGGGCTGAACGGGGGGTTCGTGCACACAGCCCAGCTTGGAGCGA
ACGACCTACACCGAACTGAGATACCTACAGCGTGAGCTATGAGAAAGCGCCACGCTTCCCGAAGGGAGAA
AGGCGGACAGGTATCCGGTAAGCGGCAGGGTCGGAACAGGAGAGCGCACGAGGGAGCTTCCAGGGGGAAA
CGCCTGGTATCTTTATAGTCCTGTCGGGTTTCGCCACCTCTGACTTGAGCGTCGATTTTTGTGATGCTCG
TCAGGGGGGCGGAGCCTATGGAAAAACGCCAGCAACGCGGCCTTTTTACGGTTCCTGGCCTTTTGCTGGC
CTTTTGCTCACATGTTCTTTCCTGCGTTATCCCCTGATTCTGTGGATAACCGTATTACCGCCTTTGAGTG
AGCTGATACCGCTCGCCGCAGCCGAACGACCGAGCGCAGCGAGTCAGTGAGCGAGGAAGCGGAAGAGCGC
CCAATACGCAAACCGCCTCTCCCCGCGCGTTGGCCGATTCATTAATGCAGCTGGCACGACAGGTTTCCCG
ACTGGAAAGCGGGCAGTGAGCGCAACGCAATTAATGTGAGTTAGCTCACTCATTAGGCACCCCAGGCTTT
ACACTTTATGCTTCCGGCTCGTATGTTGTGTGGAATTGTGAGCGGATAACAATTTCACACAGGAAACAGC
TATGACCATGATTACGCCAAGCGCGCAATTAACCCTCACTAAAGGGAACAAAAGCTGGAGCTGAGCTCTT
TTAAAATCTTGTCTTTGTGCACTCTTCTCTCCCTGTCATATTGCTTTACGTCGAGAGACTGGTCAAAGGA
TCCGGTGAGATCATTGAGCGCATTGTTACCCAAAATCAGCATCGAGAAATTAACAAGATCGCGACGCTGG
GCGACGGGAACATGTATGCGAGCACATTGGATAAGGTTGCCAAAGGCGGTCGATAGAGCTCTAGTATTTG
AATAGTGATTCCTGCTGCTCATTCTCACAAATGTCTATGAATGTCGTCTGTCCATCGCTTGAAATCAAAG
AATGCGATACATGGCGTGTCCTGATGCAGCGATTCCAATTGTAAATGCGTGCATGTGTTCCATGGGCCTG
CGTTAAAATGGATTCTGCATGTGCAGCAATAAATCAATAAAAGGATGAGACATGCAGCAAGGAATTCACT
GAAAGCTATGGAAGGATATCGAATAAAGAACAATTTGGAAGCTCATAGAAATTGGATGTGATGGTCCAAA
ATGGATTTCCGTTTTGCTTTCCGCGCGACGCTCTTTTTCTTTTTACTTGTCTTCTTTCAACAAACCCCCC
CTTCTTCTACTTTCTCGTTGAAAACGATACAAGGAAGAAAGCGAGAGTTCAAAAGGTAATAAAAGCCCTT
GCTTTTGCAGTTTGCTTTTACGTAGAGTTTGTTCGCGTCATCAGCCAGAGCGCCCTTTTACCTGGCAACG
CGACGCTTTCAATTTATTTCTCGCTGTGTGAAATACTTTTCATGCTGACTATCCCTTGTCCATCCCCATT
CCTTCCGTCATTTGCTTGCTAGCTCGCTCGCGAAGATTCCCTCTCAATCCTTCTCCCTATTTGGCACCCT
CCTCCCGACACCGGGCACTAACCTCGCCGCAGATATTCTCATCGGCGTCGTCGCTATTGGAGTTGTAGGC
CTACTTGCAAACTTCCTCTTTCGCAGAACATCAAGCAGCACCAAGCGTCGGCGTAATAAAAAACGCACGA
AGCAAGAAGCTACTCATCGTCAACAGGAGCCGCTTTTAGACGAGCGACATAAAGACACTACCAGTAACGG
ACCAAAGATCAGCACAATTTAATTAACATGGGTAAAAAGCCTGAACTCACCGCGACGTCTGTCGAGAAGT
TTCTGATCGAAAAGTTCGACAGCGTCTCCGACCTGATGCAGCTCTCGGAGGGCGAAGAATCTCGTGCTTT
CAGCTTCGATGTAGGAGGGCGTGGATATGTCCTGCGGGTAAATAGCTGCGCCGATGGTTTCTACAAAGAT
CGTTATGTTTATCGGCACTTTGCATCGGCCGCGCTCCCGATTCCGGAAGTGCTTGACATTGGGGAATTCA
GCGAGAGCCTGACCTATTGCATCTCCCGCCGTGCACAGGGTGTCACGTTGCAAGACCTGCCTGAAACCGA
ACTGCCCGCTGTTCTGCAGCCGGTCGCGGAGGCCATGGATGCGATCGCTGCGGCCGATCTTAGCCAGACG
AGCGGGTTCGGCCCATTCGGACCGCAAGGAATCGGTCAATACACTACATGGCGTGATTTCATATGCGCGA
TTGCTGATCCCCATGTGTATCACTGGCAAACTGTGATGGACGACACCGTCAGTGCGTCCGTCGCGCAGGC
TCTCGATGAGCTGATGCTTTGGGCCGAGGACTGCCCCGAAGTCCGGCACCTCGTGCACGCGGATTTCGGC
TCCAACAATGTCCTGACGGACAATGGCCGCATAACAGCGGTCATTGACTGGAGCGAGGCGATGTTCGGGG
ATTCCCAATACGAGGTCGCCAACATCTTCTTCTGGAGGCCGTGGTTGGCTTGTATGGAGCAGCAGACGCG
CTACTTCGAGCGGAGGCATCCGGAGCTTGCAGGATCGCCGCGGCTCCGGGCGTATATGCTCCGCATTGGT
CTTGACCAACTCTATCAGAGCTTGGTTGACGGCAATTTCGATGATGCAGCTTGGGCGCAGGGTCGATGCG
ACGCAATCGTCCGATCCGGAGCCGGGACTGTCGGGCGTACACAAATCGCCCGCAGAAGCGCGGCCGTCTG
GACCGATGGCTGTGTAGAAGTACTCGCCGATAGTGGAAACCGACGCCCCAGCACTCGTCCGAGGGCAAAG
GAATAATGGCGCGCCACTTCTAAATAAGCGAATTTCTTATGATTTATGATTTTTATTATTAAATAAGTTA
TAAAAAAAATAAGTGTATACAAATTTTAAAGTGACTCTTAGGTTTTAAAACGAAAATTCTTATTCTTGAG
TAACTCTTTCCTGTAGGTCAGGTTGCTTTCTCAGGTATAGTATGAGGTCGCTCTTATTGACCACACCTCT
ACCGGCAGATCCGCTAGGGATAACAGGGTAATATTGTTTAGCTTGCCTCGTCCCCGCCGGGTCACCCGGC
CAGCGACATGGAGGCCCAGAATACCCTCCTTGACAGTCTTGACGTGCGCAGCTCAGGGGCATGATGTGAC
TGTCGCCCGTACATTTAGCCCATACATCCCCATGTATAATCATTTGCATCCATACATTTTGATGGCCGCA
CGGCGCGAAGCAAAAATTACGGCTCCTCGCTGCAGACCTGCGAGCAGGGAAACGCTCCCCTCACAGACGC
GTGTACGCATGTAACATTATACTGAAAACCTTGCTTGAGAAGGTTTTGGGACGCTCGAAGGCTTTAATTT
GCGGCCGGTACCCAATTCGCCCTATAGTGAGTCGTATTACGCGCGCTCACTGGCCGTCGTTTTACAACGT
CGTGACTGGGAAAACCCTGGCGTTACCCAACTTAATCGCCTTGCAGCACATCCCCCTTTCGCCAGCTGGC
GTAATAGCGAAGAGGCCCGCACCGATCGCCCTTCCCAACAGTTGCGCAGCCTGAATGGCGAATGG
[124 nt withheld, positions 5806-5929]
C
[91 nt withheld, positions 5931-6021]
A
[49 nt withheld, positions 6023-6071]
CCTTTGACGTTGGAGTCCACGTTCTTT
[37 nt withheld, positions 6099-6135]
ACCCTATCTCGGTCTATTCTTTTGATTTATAAGGGATTTTGCCGATTTCGGCCTATTGGTTAAAAAATGA
GCTGATTTAACAAAAATTTAACGCGAATTTTAACAAAATATTAACGCTTACAATTTCCTGATGCGGTATT
TTCTCCTTACGCATCTGTGCGGTATTTCACACCGCATAGGGTAATAACTGATATAATTAAATTGAAGCTC
TAATTTGTGAGTTTAGTATACATGCATTTACTTATAATACAGTTTTTTAGTTTTGCTGGCCGCATCTTCT
CAAATATGCTTCCCAGCCTGCTTTTCTGTAACGTTCACCCTCTACCTTAGCATCCCTTCCCTTTGCAAAT
AGTCCTCTTCCAACAATAATAATGTCAGATCCTGTAGAGACCACATCATCCACGGTTCTATACTGTTGAC
CCAATGCGTCTCCCTTGTCATCTAAACCCACACCGGGTGTCATAATCAACCAATCGTAACCTTCATCTCT
TCCACCCATGTCTCTTTGAGCAATAAAGCCGATAACAAAATCTTTGTCGCTCTTCGCAATGTCAACAGTA
CCCTTAGTATATTCTCCAGTAGATAGGGAGCCCTTGCATGACAATTCTGCTAACATCAAAAGGCCTCTAG
GTTCCTTTGTTACTTCTTCTGCCGCCTGCTTCAAACCGCTAACAATACCTGGGCCCACCACACCGTGTGC
ATTCGTAATGTCTGCCCATTCTGCTATTCTGTATACACCCGCAGAGTACTGCAATTTGACTGTATTACCA
ATGTCAGCAAATTTTCTGTCTTCGAAGAGTAAAAAATTGTACTTG
