>Addgene plasmid #135417 | pEM03 | depositor partial sequence | sequence record 261216 | SpunHsp70pr
TTTTAAAATCTTGTCTTTGTGCACTCTTCTCTCCCTGTCATATTGCTTTACGTCGAGAGACTGGTCAAAG
GATCCGGTGAGATCATTGAGCGCATTGTTACCCAAAATCAGCATCGAGAAATTAACAAGATCGCGACGCT
GGGCGACGGGAACATGTATGCGAGCACATTGGATAAGGTTGCCAAAGGCGGTCGATAGAGCTCTAGTATT
TGAATAGTGATTCCTGCTGCTCATTCTCACAAATGTCTATGAATGTCGTCTGTCCATCGCTTGAAATCAA
AGAATGCGATACATGGCGTGTCCTGATGCAGCGATTCCAATTGTAAATGCGTGCATGTGTTCCATGGGCC
TGCGTTAAAATGGATTCTGCATGTGCAGCAATAAATCAATAAAAGGATGAGACATGCAGCAAGGAATTCA
CTGAAAGCTATGGAAGGATATCGAATAAAGAACAATTTGGAAGCTCATAGAAATTGGATGTGATGGTCCA
AAATGGATTTCCGTTTTGCTTTCCGCGCGACGCTCTTTTTCTTTTTACTTGTCTTCTTTCAACAAACCCC
CCCTTCTTCTACTTTCTCGTTGAAAACGATACAAGGAAGAAAGCGAGAGTTCAAAAGGTAATAAAAGCCC
TTGCTTTTGCAGTTTGCTTTTACGTAGAGTTTGTTCGCGTCATCAGCCAGAGCGCCCTTTTACCTGGCAA
CGCGACGCTTTCAATTTATTTCTCGCTGTGTGAAATACTTTTCATGCTGACTATCCCTTGTCCATCCCCA
TTCCTTCCGTCATTTGCTTGCTAGCTCGCTCGCGAAGATTCCCTCTCAATCCTTCTCCCTATTTGGCACC
CTCCTCCCGACACCGGGCACTAACCTCGCCGCAGATATTCTCATCGGCGTCGTCGCTATTGGAGTTGTAG
GCCTACTTGCAAACTTCCTCTTTCGCAGAACATCAAGCAGCACCAAGCGTCGGCGTAATAAAAAACGCAC
GAAGCAAGAAGCTACTCATCGTCAACAGGAGCCGCTTTTAGACGAGCGACATAAAGACACTACCAGTAAC
GGACCAAAGATCAGCACAAT
